Addgene plasmid #72408: pJK373
Purpose: Produces Acetobacter aceti 1023 Est03
Depositing lab: T. J. Kappock. Depositing organization: Washington University in Saint Louis.
Backbone
  Vector backbone: pET23a
  Backbone size w/o insert (bp): 3666
  Total vector size (bp): 4038
  Vector type: Bacterial Expression
Growth in bacteria
  Bacterial resistance: Ampicillin, 100 μg/mL
  Growth temperature: 37°C
  Growth strain: DH5alpha
  Copy number: Unknown
Gene/Insert
  Gene/Insert name: 4-hydroxybenzoyl-CoA thioesterase (alt names: est03; AAC0279; AZ09_01760)
  Species: Acetobacter aceti 1023
  GenBank ID: KDE21539.1 WP_042786432.1
  Promoter: T7
  Cloning method: Restriction Enzyme; 5′ cloning site NdeI (not destroyed); 3′ cloning site EcoRI (not destroyed)
  Sequencing primers: 5′ T7 promoter; 3′ T7 terminator
Terms and licenses: Academic/Nonprofit Terms; Industry Terms: Not Available to Industry
How to cite: pJK373 was a gift from T. J. Kappock (Addgene plasmid # 72408 ; http://n2t.net/addgene:72408 ; RRID:Addgene_72408)
