[The description below was written by a language model from this plasmid's Addgene catalogue record and pLannotate feature annotations shown in this document.]
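Description:
pJK373 is a bacterial expression plasmid built on the pET23a backbone for producing Est03, a 4-hydroxybenzoyl-CoA thioesterase (also recorded as AAC0279 or AZ09_01760) from Acetobacter aceti strain 1023. The coding sequence was inserted between the NdeI and EcoRI sites, both of which are retained, giving a total size of 4,038 bp. Because NdeI contains the start codon, the gene sits directly downstream of the bacteriophage T7 promoter and the strong T7 gene 10 ribosome binding site. A T7 terminator closes the transcription unit. Expression therefore depends on a host that supplies T7 RNA polymerase, whereas the plasmid is maintained in a cloning strain such as DH5alpha that lacks the polymerase.

The plasmid is propagated through a ColE1/pMB1-type origin, and the annotation also detects the pBR322-derived bom region and a rop coding sequence. The catalogue lists copy number as unknown. Selection is by ampicillin through the bla β-lactamase gene under its own promoter, and an f1 phage origin allows single-stranded DNA production with helper phage.

The feature table does not annotate the est03 open reading frame itself, although the gap between the ribosome binding site and the downstream vector elements corresponds to its position. A His-tag fragment is annotated downstream of the insert region, which is the vector-encoded C-terminal histidine tag of pET23a. The record does not state whether the insert keeps its own stop codon or reads through into this tag, so the tag status of the protein is unclear. The short "SET1" fragment and the predicted E. coli protein hit appear to be matches to backbone sequence rather than designed elements. The stated purpose is recombinant production of Est03, and the record gives no further detail on downstream uses.
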