Features (pLannotate 1.2.2; 12 found; start..end, strand, type, name):
     12..467     +  rep_origin     f1 ori (sequence partly withheld): f1 bacteriophage origin of replication; arrow indicates direction of (+) strand synthesis
    494..598     +  promoter       AmpR promoter: bla
    599..1459    +  CDS            AmpR: β-lactamase; bla; confers resistance to ampicillin, carbenicillin, and related antibiotics
   1630..2218    +  rep_origin     ori: high-copy-number ColE1/pMB1/pBR322/pUC origin of replication
   2404..2546    -  misc_feature   bom: basis of mobility region from pBR322
   2648..2839    -  CDS            rop: Rop protein, which maintains plasmids at low copy number; rop
   2856..3236    +  CDS            YPB1_ECOLX: Protein predicted: Swiss-Prot protein existence level 4. From Escherichia coli.
   3348..3366    +  promoter       T7 promoter: promoter for bacteriophage T7 RNA polymerase
   3398..3420    +  RBS            RBS: efficient ribosome binding site from bacteriophage T7 gene 10 (Olins and Rangwala, 1989)
   3882..3899    +  CDS            9xHis (fragment): 9xHis affinity tag
   3909..3958    +  CDS            SET1 (fragment): solubility-enhancement tag derived from T7 phage gene 10B
   3966..4013    +  terminator     T7 terminator: transcription terminator for bacteriophage T7 RNA polymerase
>Addgene plasmid #72408 | pJK373 | depositor full sequence | sequence record 135523 | pJK373 sequence 4038 bps
TGGCGAATGGG
[124 nt withheld, positions 12-135]
C
[91 nt withheld, positions 137-227]
A
[49 nt withheld, positions 229-277]
CCTTTGACGTTGGAGTCCACGTTCTTT
[37 nt withheld, positions 305-341]
ACCCTATCTCGGTCTATTCTTTTGATTTATAAGGGATTTTGCCGATTTCGGCCTATTGGTTAAAAAATGA
GCTGATTTAACAAAAATTTAACGCGAATTTTAACAAAATATTAACGTTTACAATTTCAGGTGGCACTTTT
CGGGGAAATGTGCGCGGAACCCCTATTTGTTTATTTTTCTAAATACATTCAAATATGTATCCGCTCATGA
GACAATAACCCTGATAAATGCTTCAATAATATTGAAAAAGGAAGAGTATGAGTATTCAACATTTCCGTGT
CGCCCTTATTCCCTTTTTTGCGGCATTTTGCCTTCCTGTTTTTGCTCACCCAGAAACGCTGGTGAAAGTA
AAAGATGCTGAAGATCAGTTGGGTGCACGAGTGGGTTACATCGAACTGGATCTCAACAGCGGTAAGATCC
TTGAGAGTTTTCGCCCCGAAGAACGTTTTCCAATGATGAGCACTTTTAAAGTTCTGCTATGTGGCGCGGT
ATTATCCCGTATTGACGCCGGGCAAGAGCAACTCGGTCGCCGCATACACTATTCTCAGAATGACTTGGTT
GAGTACTCACCAGTCACAGAAAAGCATCTTACGGATGGCATGACAGTAAGAGAATTATGCAGTGCTGCCA
TAACCATGAGTGATAACACTGCGGCCAACTTACTTCTGACAACGATCGGAGGACCGAAGGAGCTAACCGC
TTTTTTGCACAACATGGGGGATCATGTAACTCGCCTTGATCGTTGGGAACCGGAGCTGAATGAAGCCATA
CCAAACGACGAGCGTGACACCACGATGCCTGCAGCAATGGCAACAACGTTGCGCAAACTATTAACTGGCG
AACTACTTACTCTAGCTTCCCGGCAACAATTAATAGACTGGATGGAGGCGGATAAAGTTGCAGGACCACT
TCTGCGCTCGGCCCTTCCGGCTGGCTGGTTTATTGCTGATAAATCTGGAGCCGGTGAGCGTGGGTCTCGC
GGTATCATTGCAGCACTGGGGCCAGATGGTAAGCCCTCCCGTATCGTAGTTATCTACACGACGGGGAGTC
AGGCAACTATGGATGAACGAAATAGACAGATCGCTGAGATAGGTGCCTCACTGATTAAGCATTGGTAACT
GTCAGACCAAGTTTACTCATATATACTTTAGATTGATTTAAAACTTCATTTTTAATTTAAAAGGATCTAG
GTGAAGATCCTTTTTGATAATCTCATGACCAAAATCCCTTAACGTGAGTTTTCGTTCCACTGAGCGTCAG
ACCCCGTAGAAAAGATCAAAGGATCTTCTTGAGATCCTTTTTTTCTGCGCGTAATCTGCTGCTTGCAAAC
AAAAAAACCACCGCTACCAGCGGTGGTTTGTTTGCCGGATCAAGAGCTACCAACTCTTTTTCCGAAGGTA
ACTGGCTTCAGCAGAGCGCAGATACCAAATACTGTCCTTCTAGTGTAGCCGTAGTTAGGCCACCACTTCA
AGAACTCTGTAGCACCGCCTACATACCTCGCTCTGCTAATCCTGTTACCAGTGGCTGCTGCCAGTGGCGA
TAAGTCGTGTCTTACCGGGTTGGACTCAAGACGATAGTTACCGGATAAGGCGCAGCGGTCGGGCTGAACG
GGGGGTTCGTGCACACAGCCCAGCTTGGAGCGAACGACCTACACCGAACTGAGATACCTACAGCGTGAGC
TATGAGAAAGCGCCACGCTTCCCGAAGGGAGAAAGGCGGACAGGTATCCGGTAAGCGGCAGGGTCGGAAC
AGGAGAGCGCACGAGGGAGCTTCCAGGGGGAAACGCCTGGTATCTTTATAGTCCTGTCGGGTTTCGCCAC
CTCTGACTTGAGCGTCGATTTTTGTGATGCTCGTCAGGGGGGCGGAGCCTATGGAAAAACGCCAGCAACG
CGGCCTTTTTACGGTTCCTGGCCTTTTGCTGGCCTTTTGCTCACATGTTCTTTCCTGCGTTATCCCCTGA
TTCTGTGGATAACCGTATTACCGCCTTTGAGTGAGCTGATACCGCTCGCCGCAGCCGAACGACCGAGCGC
AGCGAGTCAGTGAGCGAGGAAGCGGAAGAGCGCCTGATGCGGTATTTTCTCCTTACGCATCTGTGCGGTA
TTTCACACCGCATATATGGTGCACTCTCAGTACAATCTGCTCTGATGCCGCATAGTTAAGCCAGTATACA
CTCCGCTATCGCTACGTGACTGGGTCATGGCTGCGCCCCGACACCCGCCAACACCCGCTGACGCGCCCTG
ACGGGCTTGTCTGCTCCCGGCATCCGCTTACAGACAAGCTGTGACCGTCTCCGGGAGCTGCATGTGTCAG
AGGTTTTCACCGTCATCACCGAAACGCGCGAGGCAGCTGCGGTAAAGCTCATCAGCGTGGTCGTGAAGCG
ATTCACAGATGTCTGCCTGTTCATCCGCGTCCAGCTCGTTGAGTTTCTCCAGAAGCGTTAATGTCTGGCT
TCTGATAAAGCGGGCCATGTTAAGGGCGGTTTTTTCCTGTTTGGTCACTGATGCCTCCGTGTAAGGGGGA
TTTCTGTTCATGGGGGTAATGATACCGATGAAACGAGAGAGGATGCTCACGATACGGGTTACTGATGATG
AACATGCCCGGTTACTGGAACGTTGTGAGGGTAAACAACTGGCGGTATGGATGCGGCGGGACCAGAGAAA
AATCACTCAGGGTCAATGCCAGCGCTTCGTTAATACAGATGTAGGTGTTCCACAGGGTAGCCAGCAGCAT
CCTGCGATGCAGATCCGGAACATAATGGTGCAGGGCGCTGACTTCCGCGTTTCCAGACTTTACGAAACAC
GGAAACCGAAGACCATTCATGTTGTTGCTCAGGTCGCAGACGTTTTGCAGCAGCAGTCGCTTCACGTTCG
CTCGCGTATCGGTGATTCATTCTGCTAACCAGTAAGGCAACCCCGCCAGCCTAGCCGGGTCCTCAACGAC
AGGAGCACGATCATGCGCACCCGTGGCCAGGACCCAACGCTGCCCGAGATCTCGATCCCGCGAAATTAAT
ACGACTCACTATAGGGAGACCACAACGGTTTCCCTCTAGAAATAATTTTGTTTAACTTTAAGAAGGAGAT
ATACATATGACCACCCACTCCATAGATTTCAGAATCTATTATGAAGATACGGATGCTGGCGGCATTGTGT
ACCATGCACGGTATCTGGCTTTTGCGGAACGCGCGCGTACCGAGGCGATTCGTAGCCTAGGTACGCCGGC
ATCACGTTTGCAGGAAGAATATGGGCTGGTTTTTGTGGTGCATGACGCCCATCTTGCTTACAAAATGCCC
CTGAAGCTGGATGACATTGTAACAGTTACCACCCGCTTGATTGACCTGAAAGCCGCAAGCTGCCGACTGG
ATCAGCTTTGCACGCGCGGTGATGATGTATGCGCACAGGTTGAAGTTGGTCTGGCCTGTGTGAAGGTATC
AGATGGGCGTCCTGCCCGATTTCCGCCGTTATGGCGTGATCTGTTGCAAAAATTGGCACCAAAGGGATGA
GAATTCGAGCTCCGTCGACAAGCTTGCGGCCGCACTCGAGCACCACCACCACCACCACTGAGATCCGGCT
GCTAACAAAGCCCGAAAGGAAGCTGAGTTGGCTGCTGCCACCGCTGAGCAATAACTAGCATAACCCCTTG
GGGCCTCTAAACGGGTCTTGAGGGGTTTTTTGCTGAAAGGAGGAACTATATCCGGAT
