>Addgene plasmid #72408 | pJK373 | addgene partial sequence | sequence record 138604 | T7 5'-TAATACGACTCACTATAGGG-3'
TTTTGTTTAACTTTAAGAAGGAGATATACATATGACCACCCACTCCATAGATTTCAGAATCTATTATGAA
GATACGGATGCTGGCGGCATTGTGTACCATGCACGGTATCTGGCTTTTGCGGAACGCGCGCGTACCGAGG
CGATTCGTAGCCTAGGTACGCCGGCATCACGTTTGCAGGAAGAATATGGGCTGGTTTTTGTGGTGCATGA
CGCCCATCTTGCTTACAAAATGCCCCTGAAGCTGGATGACATTGTAACAGTTACCACCCGCTTGATTGAC
CTGAAAGCCGCAAGCTGCCGACTGGATCAGCTTTGCACGCGCGGTGATGATGTATGCGCACAGGTTGAAG
TTGGTCTGGCCTGTGTGAAGGTATCAGATGGGCGTCCTGCCCGATTTCCGCCGTTATGGCGTGATCTGTT
GCAAAAATTGGCACCAAAGGGATGAGAATTCGAGCTCCGTCGACAAGCTTGCGGCCGCACTCGAGCACCA
CCACCACCACCACTGAGATCCGGCTGCTAACAAAGCCCGAAAGGAAGCTGAGTTGGCTGCTGCCACCGCT
GAGCAATAACTAGCATAACCCCTTGGGGCCTCTAAACGGGTCTTGAGGGGTTTTTTGCTGAAAGGAGGAA
CTATATCCGGATTGGCGAATGGG
[124 nt withheld, positions 654-777]
C
[91 nt withheld, positions 779-869]
A
[49 nt withheld, positions 871-919]
CCTTTGACGTTGGAGTCCACGTTCTTT
[37 nt withheld, positions 947-983]
ACCCTATCTCGGTCTATTCTTTTGATTTATAAGGGATTTTGCCGATTTCGGCCTATTGGTTAAAAAATGA
GCTGATTTAACAAAAATTTAACGCGAATTTTAACAAAA
