>Addgene plasmid #72408 | pJK373 | addgene partial sequence | sequence record 138605 | T7term 5'-GCTAGTTATTGCTCAGCGG-3'
TTTGTTAGCAGCCGGATCTCAGTGGTGGTGGTGGTGGTGCTCGAGTGCGGCCGCAAGCTTGTCGACGGAG
CTCGAATTCTCATCCCTTTGGTGCCAATTTTTGCAACAGATCACGCCATAACGGCGGAAATCGGGCAGGA
CGCCCATCTGATACCTTCACACAGGCCAGACCAACTTCAACCTGTGCGCATACATCATCACCGCGCGTGC
AAAGCTGATCCAGTCGGCAGCTTGCGGCTTTCAGGTCAATCAAGCGGGTGGTAACTGTTACAATGTCATC
CAGCTTCAGGGGCATTTTGTAAGCAAGATGGGCGTCATGCACCACAAAAACCAGCCCATATTCTTCCTGC
AAACGTGATGCCGGCGTACCTAGGCTACGAATCGCCTCGGTACGCGCGCGTTCCGCAAAAGCCAGATACC
GTGCATGGTACACAATGCCGCCAGCATCCGTATCTTCATAATAGATTCTGAAATCTATGGAGTGGGTGGT
CATATGTATATCTCCTTCTTAAAGTTAAACAAAATTATTTCTAGAGGGAAACCGTTGTGGTCTCCCTATA
GTGAGTCGTATTAATTTCGCGGGATCGAGATCTCGGGCAGCGTTGGGTCCTGGCCACGGGTGCGCATGAT
CGTGCTCCTGTCGTTGAGGACCCGGCTAGGCTGGCGGGGTTGCCTTACTGGTTAGCAGAATGAATCACCG
ATACGCGAGCGAACGTGAAGCGACTGCTGCTGCAAAACGTCTGCGACCTGAGCAACAACATGAATGGTCT
TCGGTTTCCGTGTTTCGTAAAGTCTGGAAACGCGGAAGTCAGCGCCCTGCACCATTATGTTCCGGATCTG
CATCGCAGGATGCTGCTGGCTACCCTGTGGAACACCTACATCTGTATTAACGAAGCGCTGGCATTGACCC
TGAGTGATTTTTCTCTGGTCCCGCCGCATCCATACCGCCAGTTGTTTACCCTCACAACGTTCCAGTAACC
GGGCATGTTCATCATCAGTAACCCGTATCGTGAGCATCCTCTCTCGTTTCATCGGTATCATTACCCCCAT
GAACAGAAATCCCCCT
